>Addgene plasmid #35129 | pAG61 | depositor full sequence | sequence record 83370 | pAG61 sequence 4880 bps
GAACGCGGCCGCCAGCTGAAGCTTCGTACGCTGCAGGTCGACGGATCCCCGGGTTAATTAAGGCGCGCCA
GATCTGATCTGCCCGCCGGGAAGGCGAACCCGATCGGATGCATCCTCTCTGCTGCCATGATGCTGAAGTT
GTCGTTGAACATGGTTGCTGCCGGCGAGGCGGTCGAGCAGGCAGTGCAGGAGGTGTTGGACTCGGGAGTC
AGAACGGGCGACCTGCTCGGCTCGAGCTCCACTTCGGAGGTTGGCGACGCCATTGCGCTTGCAGTTAAGG
AAGCCTTGCGCAGGCAATCCGCAGCTGGTCTGAGCTAGCCTCGAGGACCCTTCTCTTTAGACTATTCTAC
TCTTATGCACGTAAAAAATTCTAGGAAATATGTATTAACTAGGAGTAAAATAACCGGCTAGTGGCATTCA
TATAGCCGTCTGTTTACATCTACATCACACATTTCGAGTGTATATCTCGCAACGTTGGCGTTAAATAGGC
AGTCAATGGCCCGACCATTCTATGGTGTTTAGGTCGATGCCATCTTTGTACGTTTAGCTTGCCTCGTCCC
CGCCGGGTCACCCGGCCAGCGACATGGAGGCCCAGAATACCCTCCTTGACAGTCTTGACGTGCGCAGCTC
AGGGGCATGATGTGACTGTCGCCCGTACATTTAGCCCATACATCCCCATGTATAATCATTTGCATCCATA
CATTTTGATGGCCGCACGGCGCGAAGCAAAAATTACGGCTCCTCGCTGCAGACCTGCGAGCAGGGAAACG
CTCCCCTCACAGACGCGTTGAATTGTCCCCACGCCGCGCCCCTGTAGAGAAATATAAAAGGTTAGGATTT
GCCACTGAGGTTCTTCTTTCATATACTTCCTTTTAAAATCTTGCTAGGATACAGTTCTCACATCACATCC
GAACATAAACAACCATGACAGTCAACACTAAGACCTATAGTGAGAGAGCAGAAACTCATGCCTCACCAGT
AGCACAGCGATTATTTCGATTAATGGAACTGAAGAAAACCAATTTATGTGCATCAATTGACGTTGATACC
ACTAAGGAATTCCTTGAATTAATTGATAAATTAGGTCCTTATGTATGCTTAATCAAGACTCATATTGATA
TAATCAATGATTTTTCCTATGAATCCACTATTGAACCATTATTAGAACTTTCACGTAAACATCAATTTAT
GATTTTTGAAGATAGAAAATTTGCTGATATTGGTAATACCGTAAAGAAACAATATATTGGTGGAGTTTAT
AAAATTAGTAGTTGGGCAGATATTACCAATGCTCATGGTGTCACTGGGAATGGAGTGGTTGAAGGATTAA
AACAGGGAGCTAAAGAAACCACCACCAACCAAGAGCCAAGAGGGTTATTGATGTTAGCTGAATTATCATC
AGTGGGATCATTAGCATATGGAGAATATTCTCAAAAAACTGTTGAAATTGCTAAATCCGATAAGGAATTT
GTTATTGGATTTATTGCCCAACGTGATATGGGTGGCCAAGAAGAAGGATTTGATTGGCTTATTATGACAC
CTGGAGTTGGATTAGATGATAAAGGTGATGGATTAGGACAACAATATAGAACTGTTGATGAAGTTGTTAG
CACTGGAACTGATATTATCATTGTTGGTAGAGGATTGTTTGGTAAAGGAAGAGATCCAGATATTGAAGGT
AAAAGGTATAGAAATGCTGGTTGGAATGCTTATTTGAAAAAGACTGGCCAATTATAATCAGTACTGACAA
TAAAAAGATTCTTGTTTTCAAGAACTTGTCATTTGTATAGTTTTTTTATATTGTAGTTGTTCTATTTTAA
TCAAATGTTAGCGTGATTTATATTTTTTTTCGCCTCGACATCATCTGCCCAGATGCGAAGTTAAGTGCGC
AGAAAGTAATATCATGCGTCAATCGTATGTGAATGCTGGTCGCTATACTGCTGTCGATTCGATACTAACG
CCGCCATCCAGTGTCGAGATCTGCCCGCCGGGAAGGCGAACCCGATCGGATGCATCCTCTCTGCTGCCAT
GATGCTGAAGTTGTCGTTGAACATGGTTGCTGCCGGCGAGGCGGTCGAGCAGGCAGTGCAGGAGGTGTTG
GACTCGGGAGTCAGAACGGGCGACCTGCTCGGCTCGAGCTCCACTTCGGAGGTTGGCGACGCCATTGCGC
TTGCAGTTAAGGAAGCCTTGCGCAGGCAATCCGCAGCTGGTCTGAGCTAGCCTCGAGGACCCTTCTCTTT
AGACTATTCTACTCTTATGCACGTAAAAAATTCTAGGAAATATGTATTAACTAGGAGTAAAATAACCGGC
TAGTGGCATTCATATAGCCGTCTGTTTACATCTACATCACACATTTCGAGTGTATATCTCGCAACGTTGG
CGTTAAATAGGCAGTCAATGGCCCGACCATTCTATGGTGTTTAGGTCGATGCCATCTTTGTACGTTTAAA
CGAGCTCGAATTCATCGATGATATCAGATCCACTAGTGGCCTATGCGGCCGCGGATCTGCCGGTCTCCCT
ATAGTGAGTCGTATTAATTTCGATAAGCCAGGTTAACCTGCATTAATGAATCGGCCAACGCGCGGGGAGA
GGCGGTTTGCGTATTGGGCGCTCTTCCGCTTCCTCGCTCACTGACTCGCTGCGCTCGGTCGTTCGGCTGC
GGCGAGCGGTATCAGCTCACTCAAAGGCGGTAATACGGTTATCCACAGAATCAGGGGATAACGCAGGAAA
GAACATGTGAGCAAAAGGCCAGCAAAAGGCCAGGAACCGTAAAAAGGCCGCGTTGCTGGCGTTTTTCCAT
AGGCTCCGCCCCCCTGACGAGCATCACAAAAATCGACGCTCAAGTCAGAGGTGGCGAAACCCGACAGGAC
TATAAAGATACCAGGCGTTTCCCCCTGGAAGCTCCCTCGTGCGCTCTCCTGTTCCGACCCTGCCGCTTAC
CGGATACCTGTCCGCCTTTCTCCCTTCGGGAAGCGTGGCGCTTTCTCAATGCTCACGCTGTAGGTATCTC
AGTTCGGTGTAGGTCGTTCGCTCCAAGCTGGGCTGTGTGCACGAACCCCCCGTTCAGCCCGACCGCTGCG
CCTTATCCGGTAACTATCGTCTTGAGTCCAACCCGGTAAGACACGACTTATCGCCACTGGCAGCAGCCAC
TGGTAACAGGATTAGCAGAGCGAGGTATGTAGGCGGTGCTACAGAGTTCTTGAAGTGGTGGCCTAACTAC
GGCTACACTAGAAGGACAGTATTTGGTATCTGCGCTCTGCTGAAGCCAGTTACCTTCGGAAAAAGAGTTG
GTAGCTCTTGATCCGGCAAACAAACCACCGCTGGTAGCGGTGGTTTTTTTGTTTGCAAGCAGCAGATTAC
GCGCAGAAAAAAAGGATCTCAAGAAGATCCTTTGATCTTTTCTACGGGGTCTGACGCTCAGTGGAACGAA
AACTCACGTTAAGGGATTTTGGTCATGAGATTATCAAAAAGGATCTTCACCTAGATCCTTTTAAATTAAA
AATGAAGTTTTAAATCAATCTAAAGTATATATGAGTAAACTTGGTCTGACAGTTACCAATGCTTAATCAG
TGAGGCACCTATCTCAGCGATCTGTCTATTTCGTTCATCCATAGTTGCCTGACTCCCCGTCGTGTAGATA
ACTACGATACGGGAGGGCTTACCATCTGGCCCCAGTGCTGCAATGATACCGCGAGACCCACGCTCACCGG
CTCCAGATTTATCAGCAATAAACCAGCCAGCCGGAAGGGCCGAGCGCAGAAGTGGTCCTGCAACTTTATC
CGCCTCCATCCAGTCTATTAATTGTTGCCGGGAAGCTAGAGTAAGTAGTTCGCCAGTTAATAGTTTGCGC
AACGTTGTTGCCATTGCTACAGGCATCGTGGTGTCACGCTCGTCGTTTGGTATGGCTTCATTCAGCTCCG
GTTCCCAACGATCAAGGCGAGTTACATGATCCCCCATGTTGTGCAAAAAAGCGGTTAGCTCCTTCGGTCC
TCCGATCGTTGTCAGAAGTAAGTTGGCCGCAGTGTTATCACTCATGGTTATGGCAGCACTGCATAATTCT
CTTACTGTCATGCCATCCGTAAGATGCTTTTCTGTGACTGGTGAGTACTCAACCAAGTCATTCTGAGAAT
AGTGTATGCGGCGACCGAGTTGCTCTTGCCCGGCGTCAATACGGGATAATACCGCGCCACATAGCAGAAC
TTTAAAAGTGCTCATCATTGGAAAACGTTCTTCGGGGCGAAAACTCTCAAGGATCTTACCGCTGTTGAGA
TCCAGTTCGATGTAACCCACTCGTGCACCCAACTGATCTTCAGCATCTTTTACTTTCACCAGCGTTTCTG
GGTGAGCAAAAACAGGAAGGCAAAATGCCGCAAAAAAGGGAATAAGGGCGACACGGAAATGTTGAATACT
CATACTCTTCCTTTTTCAATATTATTGAAGCATTTATCAGGGTTATTGTCTCATGAGCGGATACATATTT
GAATGTATTTAGAAAAATAAACAAATAGGGGTTCCGCGCACATTTCCCCGAAAAGTGCCACCTGACGTCT
AAGAAACCATTATTATCATGACATTAACCTATAAAAATAGGCGTATCACGAGGCCCTTTCGTCTCGCGCG
TTTCGGTGATGACGGTGAAAACCTCTGACACATGCAGCTCCCGGAGACGGTCACAGCTTGTCTGTAAGCG
GATGCCGGGAGCAGACAAGCCCGTCAGGGCGCGTCAGCGGGTGTTGGCGGGTGTCGGGGCTGGCTTAACT
ATGCGGCATCAGAGCAGATTGTACTGAGAGTGCACCATATGGACATATTGTCGTTAGAACGCGGCTACAA
TTAATACATAACCTTATGTATCATACACATACGATTTAGGTGACACTATA
Features (pLannotate 1.2.2; 13 found; start..end, strand, type, name):
     76..288     +  CDS            LEU2 (fragment): LEU3_YEAST - Experimental evidence at protein level: Swiss-Prot protein existence level 1. Catalyzes the oxidation of 3-carboxy-2-hydroxy-4- methylpentanoate (3-isopropylmalate) to 3-carboxy-4-methyl-2- oxopentanoate. The product decarboxylates to 4-methyl-2 oxopentanoate. From Saccharomyces cerevisiae (strain ATCC 204508 / S288c) (Baker's yeast).
    581..924     +  promoter       TEF promoter: Ashbya gossypii TEF promoter
    943..1731    +  CDS            URA3: PYRF_YEAST - Experimental evidence at protein level: Swiss-Prot protein existence level 1. From Saccharomyces cerevisiae (strain ATCC 204508 / S288c) (Baker's yeast).
   1743..1940    +  terminator     TEF terminator: Ashbya gossypii TEF terminator
   1978..2190    +  CDS            LEU2 (fragment): LEU3_YEAST - Experimental evidence at protein level: Swiss-Prot protein existence level 1. Catalyzes the oxidation of 3-carboxy-2-hydroxy-4- methylpentanoate (3-isopropylmalate) to 3-carboxy-4-methyl-2- oxopentanoate. The product decarboxylates to 4-methyl-2 oxopentanoate. From Saccharomyces cerevisiae (strain ATCC 204508 / S288c) (Baker's yeast).
   2518..2536    -  promoter       T7 promoter: promoter for bacteriophage T7 RNA polymerase
   2558..2611    -  CDS            lacI (fragment): lac repressor; lacI; The lac repressor binds to the lac operator to inhibit transcription in E. coli. This inhibition can be relieved by adding lactose or isopropyl-β-D-thiogalactopyranoside (IPTG).
   2794..3382    -  rep_origin     ori: high-copy-number ColE1/pMB1/pBR322/pUC origin of replication
   3553..4413    -  CDS            AmpR: β-lactamase; bla; confers resistance to ampicillin, carbenicillin, and related antibiotics
   4414..4518    -  promoter       AmpR promoter: bla
   4613..4648    +  CDS            rop (fragment): Rop protein, which maintains plasmids at low copy number; rop
   4750..4801    +  misc_feature   bom (fragment): basis of mobility region from pBR322
   4864..2       +  promoter       SP6 promoter (across the origin): promoter for bacteriophage SP6 RNA polymerase
