[The description below was written by a language model from this plasmid's Addgene catalogue record and pLannotate feature annotations shown in this document.]
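Description:
pAG61 is a pFA6-based yeast marker-cassette plasmid of 4,880 bp, used mainly as a PCR template for gene disruption in Saccharomyces cerevisiae and other uracil-auxotrophic yeasts. In E. coli it is maintained through a high-copy ColE1/pUC-type origin and an ampicillin resistance gene (β-lactamase with its own promoter). SP6 and T7 phage promoters from the backbone lie on either side of the cassette region, and short lacI, rop and bom fragments are backbone remnants. The catalogue lists the vector type as "yeast replicating". However, no yeast origin (2μ or ARS/CEN) appears in the feature table, and the described use is integration of a PCR product, so the plasmid is best regarded as a template rather than an episome.

The payload is the URA3 gene of Candida albicans, which encodes orotidine-5'-phosphate decarboxylase and restores uracil prototrophy. The annotation software matched this coding sequence to the S. cerevisiae homologue, but the record gives C. albicans as the source. It also places the coding sequence between the Ashbya gossypii TEF promoter and TEF terminator. Unlike the related plasmid pAG60, pAG61 carries direct repeats of about 500 bp of Ashbya gossypii DNA on both sides of the marker. The two identical, same-orientation hits labelled as LEU2 fragments probably fall within these repeats.

Amplifying the cassette with primers that carry target-locus homology gives a fragment for integrative transformation, with deletion mutants selected on medium lacking uracil. Homologous recombination between the direct repeats can later excise URA3. These marker-loss events are recovered by counterselection on 5-fluoroorotic acid, so the marker can be reused for further disruptions.
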