Addgene plasmid #35129: pAG61
Depositing lab: John McCusker. Depositing organization: Duke University. Publication: Three new dominant drug resistance cassettes for gene disruption in Saccharomyces cerevisiae. Goldstein AL, McCusker JH. Yeast. 1999 Oct;15(14):1541-53. 10.1002/(SICI)1097-0061(199910)15:14<1541::AID-YEA476>3.0.CO;2-K PubMed 10514571.
Backbone
  Vector backbone: pFA6
  Modifications to backbone: Transformed E. coli cells are resistant to ampicillin. The plasmid contains the URA3 gene from Candida albicans and confers uracil prototrophy of transformed auxotrophic yeasts. In contrast to pAG60 this plasmid contains direct repeats of 500 bp from Aschbya gossypii flanking the insert. Plasmid usefull as template for PCR to create gene deletions. Integrative transformation of the respective PCR fragment and selection of the mutants. Provides the possiblity for a marker rescue by homologous recombination at the direct repeats. Counterselection with floro orotic acid.
  Vector type: Yeast replicating
  Selectable markers: C.albicans URA3
Growth in bacteria
  Bacterial resistance: Ampicillin, 100 μg/mL
  Growth temperature: 37°C
  Growth strain: DH5alpha
  Copy number: High Copy
Gene/Insert
  Gene/Insert name: URA3
  Species: Candida albicans
Terms and licenses: Academic/Nonprofit Terms; Industry Terms: Not Available to Industry
How to cite: pAG61 was a gift from John McCusker (Addgene plasmid # 35129 ; http://n2t.net/addgene:35129 ; RRID:Addgene_35129)
