>Addgene plasmid #35129 | pAG61 | addgene partial sequence | sequence record 53434 | SP6 5'-ATTTAGGTGACACTATAG-3'
GCTGCAGGTCGACGGATCCCCGGGTTAATTAAGGCGCGCCAGATCTGCCCGCCGGGAAGGCGAACCCGAT
CGGATGCATCCTCTCTGCTGCCATGATGCTGAAGTTGTCGTTGAACATGGTTGCTGCCGGCGAGGCGGTC
GAGCAGGCAGTGCAGGAGGTGTTGGACTCGGGAGTCAGAACGGGCGACCTGCTCGGCTCGAGCTCCACTT
CGGAGGTTGGCGACGCCATTGCGCTTGCAGTTAAGGAAGCCTTGCGCAGGCAATCCGCAGCTGGTCTGAG
CTAGCCTCGAGGACCCTTCTCTTTAGACTATTCTACTCTTATGCACGTAAAAAATTCTAGGAAATATGTA
TTAACTAGGAGTAAAATAACCGGCTAGTGGCATTCATATAGCCGTCTGTTTACATCTACATCACACATTT
CGAGTGTATATCTCGCAACGTTGGCGTTAAATAGGCAGTCAATGGCCCGACCATTCTATGGTGTTTAGGT
CGATGCCATCTTTGTACAGCTTGCCTCGTCCCCGCCGGGTCACCCGGCCAGCGACATGGAGGCCCAGAAT
ACCCTCCTTGACAGTCTTGACGTGCGCAGCTCA
