>Addgene plasmid #35129 | pAG61 | addgene partial sequence | sequence record 53435 | T7 5'-TAATACGACTCACTATAGGG-3'
GATATCATCGATGAATTCGAGCTCGTTTACCGTTTAAACGTACAAAGATGGCATCGACCTAAACACCATA
GAATGGTCGGGCCATTGACTGCCTATTTAACGCCAACGTTGCGAGATATACACTCGAAATGTGTGATGTA
GATGTAAACAGACGGCTATATGAATGCCACTAGCCGGTTATTTTACTTCTAGTTAATACATATTTCCTAG
AATTTTTTACGTGCATAAGAGTAGAATAGTCTAAAGAGAAGGGTCCTCGAGGCTAGCTCAGACCAGCTGC
GGATTGCCTGCGCAAGGCTTCCTTAACTGCAAGCGCAATGGCGTCGCCAACCTCCGAAGTGGAGCTCGAG
CCGAGCAGGTCGCCCGTTCTGACTCCCGAGTCCAACACCTCCTGCACTGCCTGCTCGACCGCCTCGCCGG
CAGCAACCATGTTCAACGACAACTTCAGCATCATGGCAGCAGAGAGGATGCATCCGATCGGGTTCGCCTT
CCCGGCGGGCAGATCGGGCGCAGAGCCGTGGCAGGGCTCGTAGAGGCCAAAGGCGCTCTTGCTATCCGGC
AAAGACGCGAGCGAGGCCGATGGCAGCAACCCTAGTCGACACTGGATGGCGGCGTTAGTATCGAATCGAC
AGCAGTATAGCGACCAGCATTCACATACGATTGACGCATGATATTACTTTCTGCGCACTTAACTTCGCAT
CTGGGCAGATGATGTCGAGGCGAAAAAAAATATAAATCACGCTAACATTTGATTAAAATAGAAC
