>Addgene plasmid #35129 | pAG61 | addgene partial sequence | sequence record 53848 | JM-MCSrev 5'-CATAGGCCACTAGTGGATCT
CGTTTAACGTACAAAGATGGCATCGACCTAAACACCATAGAATGGTCGGGCCATTGACTGCCTATTTAAC
GCCAACGTTGCGAGATATACACTCGAAATGTGTGATGTAGATGTAAACAGACGGCTATATGAATGCCACT
AGCCGGTTATTTTACTTCTAGTTAATACATATTTCCTAGAATTTTTTACGTGCATAAGAGTAGAATAGTC
TAAAGAGAAGGGTCCTCGAGGCTAGCTCAGACCAGCTGCGGATTGCCTGCGCAAGGCTTCCTTAACTGCA
AGCGCAATGGCGTCGCCAACCTCCGAAGTGGAGCTCGAGCCGAGCAGGTCGCCCGTTCTGACTCCCGAGT
CCAACACCTCCTGCACTGCCTGCTCGACCGCCTCGCCGGCAGCAACCATGTTCAACGACAACTTCAGCAT
CATGGCAGCAGAGAGGATGCATCCGATCGGGTTCGCCTTCCCGGCGGGCAGATCGGGCGCAGAGCCGTGG
CAGGGCTCGTAGAGGCCAAAGGCGCTCTTGCTATCCGGCAAAGACGCGAGCGAGGCCGATGGCAGCAACC
CTAGTCGACACTGGATGGCGGCGTTAGTATCGAATCGACAGCAGTATAGCGACCAGCATTCACATACGAT
TGACGCATGATATTACTTTCTGCGCACTTAACTTCGCATCTGGGCAGATGATGTCGAGGCGAAAAAAAAT
ATAAATCACGCTAACATTTGATTAAAATAGAACAACTAC
